Addgene plasmid #44739: PBK-PRT100AH
Purpose: (Empty Backbone)
Depositing lab: PB Kishor & S. Anil Kumar & P. Hima Kumari. Depositing organization: Osmania University.
Backbone
  Vector backbone: PRT100
  Backbone size (bp): 711
  Modifications to backbone: The enzymes between XhoI and XbaI are removed and placed with regularly used commercial enzymes like EcoRI, KpnI and BamHI.
Growth in bacteria
  Bacterial resistance: Ampicillin, 100 μg/mL
  Growth temperature: 37°C
  Growth strain: Top10
  Copy number: High Copy
Gene/Insert
  Cloning method: Restriction Enzyme
  Sequencing primers: 5′ GAAGACCAGAGGGCTATTG
Terms and licenses: Academic/Nonprofit Terms; Industry Terms: Not Available to Industry
How to cite: PBK-PRT100AH was a gift from PB Kishor & S. Anil Kumar & P. Hima Kumari (Addgene plasmid # 44739 ; http://n2t.net/addgene:44739 ; RRID:Addgene_44739)
