[The description below was written by a language model from this plasmid's Addgene catalogue record and pLannotate feature annotations shown in this document.]
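Description:
PBK-PRT100AH is an empty plant expression cassette vector derived from pRT100, carried on a small pUC-type backbone for propagation in E. coli. The sequenced record is about 3.3 kb. The catalogue lists a backbone size of 711 bp, which does not match the full plasmid and may refer only to the expression cassette region. Replication relies on a high-copy ColE1/pUC origin, and selection is by ampicillin through the β-lactamase gene and its native promoter. The remaining bacterial elements are leftovers of the pUC/pBR322 lineage: fragments of rop, bom, lacI and lacZα, plus the lac promoter, lac operator and CAP binding site. Split pUC18/19 polylinker fragments flank the plant cassette, consistent with the cassette having been inserted into the pUC cloning region, which interrupts lacZα.

The functional payload is a cauliflower mosaic virus 35S promoter, a strong constitutive plant promoter, followed in the same orientation by the CaMV polyadenylation signal. A short gap between the two serves as the cloning site. According to the record, the original restriction sites between XhoI and XbaI were removed and replaced with commonly used enzymes such as EcoRI, KpnI and BamHI, making it easier to insert a coding sequence by restriction cloning. No insert, tag, reporter or plant selectable marker is annotated, and there are no T-DNA borders. The plasmid is therefore best viewed as an intermediate vector for assembling a 35S–gene–terminator unit. Such a unit could be used for direct DNA delivery or transient expression in plant cells, or moved into a binary vector, although the record does not state a specific application.
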