Features (pLannotate 1.2.2; 15 found; start..end, strand, type, name):
    204..792     -  rep_origin     ori: high-copy-number ColE1/pMB1/pBR322/pUC origin of replication
    963..1823    -  CDS            AmpR: β-lactamase; bla; confers resistance to ampicillin, carbenicillin, and related antibiotics
   1824..1928    -  promoter       AmpR promoter: bla
   2023..2058    +  CDS            rop (fragment): Rop protein, which maintains plasmids at low copy number; rop
   2160..2259    +  misc_feature   bom (fragment): basis of mobility region from pBR322
   2265..2419    -  CDS            lacZα (fragment): LacZα fragment of β-galactosidase; lacZ fragment
   2422..2442    -  misc_feature   MCS (fragment): pUC18/19 multiple cloning site
   2443..2602    -  polyA_signal   CaMV poly(A) signal (fragment): cauliflower mosaic virus polyadenylation signal
   2681..3025    -  promoter       CaMV 35S promoter: strong constitutive promoter from cauliflower mosaic virus
   2682..2728    -  promoter       minimal CaMV 35S promoter: minimal 35S promoter from cauliflower mosaic virus
   3100..3120    +  misc_feature   MCS (fragment): pUC18/19 multiple cloning site
   3157..3173    -  protein_bind   lac operator: The lac repressor binds to the lac operator to inhibit transcription in E. coli. This inhibition can be relieved by adding lactose or isopropyl-β-D-thiogalactopyranoside (IPTG). lac repressor encoded by lacI
   3181..3211    -  promoter       lac promoter: promoter for the E. coli lac operon
   3226..3247    -  protein_bind   CAP binding site: CAP binding activates transcription in the presence of cAMP. E. coli catabolite activator protein
   3260..21      -  CDS            lacI (fragment) (across the origin): lac repressor; lacI; The lac repressor binds to the lac operator to inhibit transcription in E. coli. This inhibition can be relieved by adding lactose or isopropyl-β-D-thiogalactopyranoside (IPTG).
>Addgene plasmid #44739 | PBK-PRT100AH | addgene full sequence | sequence record 193962 | Addgene NGS Result
GGCGGTTTGCGTATTGGGCGCTCTTCCGCTTCCTCGCTCACTGACTCGCTGCGCTCGGTCGTTCGGCTGC
GGCGAGCGGTATCAGCTCACTCAAAGGCGGTAATACGGTTATCCACAGAATCAGGGGATAACGCAGGAAA
GAACATGTGAGCAAAAGGCCAGCAAAAGGCCAGGAACCGTAAAAAGGCCGCGTTGCTGGCGTTTTTCCAT
AGGCTCCGCCCCCCTGACGAGCATCACAAAAATCGACGCTCAAGTCAGAGGTGGCGAAACCCGACAGGAC
TATAAAGATACCAGGCGTTTCCCCCTGGAAGCTCCCTCGTGCGCTCTCCTGTTCCGACCCTGCCGCTTAC
CGGATACCTGTCCGCCTTTCTCCCTTCGGGAAGCGTGGCGCTTTCTCATAGCTCACGCTGTAGGTATCTC
AGTTCGGTGTAGGTCGTTCGCTCCAAGCTGGGCTGTGTGCACGAACCCCCCGTTCAGCCCGACCGCTGCG
CCTTATCCGGTAACTATCGTCTTGAGTCCAACCCGGTAAGACACGACTTATCGCCACTGGCAGCAGCCAC
TGGTAACAGGATTAGCAGAGCGAGGTATGTAGGCGGTGCTACAGAGTTCTTGAAGTGGTGGCCTAACTAC
GGCTACACTAGAAGAACAGTATTTGGTATCTGCGCTCTGCTGAAGCCAGTTACCTTCGGAAAAAGAGTTG
GTAGCTCTTGATCCGGCAAACAAACCACCGCTGGTAGCGGTGGTTTTTTTGTTTGCAAGCAGCAGATTAC
GCGCAGAAAAAAAGGATCTCAAGAAGATCCTTTGATCTTTTCTACGGGGTCTGACGCTCAGTGGAACGAA
AACTCACGTTAAGGGATTTTGGTCATGAGATTATCAAAAAGGATCTTCACCTAGATCCTTTTAAATTAAA
AATGAAGTTTTAAATCAATCTAAAGTATATATGAGTAAACTTGGTCTGACAGTTACCAATGCTTAATCAG
TGAGGCACCTATCTCAGCGATCTGTCTATTTCGTTCATCCATAGTTGCCTGACTCCCCGTCGTGTAGATA
ACTACGATACGGGAGGGCTTACCATCTGGCCCCAGTGCTGCAATGATACCGCGAGACCCACGCTCACCGG
CTCCAGATTTATCAGCAATAAACCAGCCAGCCGGAAGGGCCGAGCGCAGAAGTGGTCCTGCAACTTTATC
CGCCTCCATCCAGTCTATTAATTGTTGCCGGGAAGCTAGAGTAAGTAGTTCGCCAGTTAATAGTTTGCGC
AACGTTGTTGCCATTGCTACAGGCATCGTGGTGTCACGCTCGTCGTTTGGTATGGCTTCATTCAGCTCCG
GTTCCCAACGATCAAGGCGAGTTACATGATCCCCCATGTTGTGCAAAAAAGCGGTTAGCTCCTTCGGTCC
TCCGATCGTTGTCAGAAGTAAGTTGGCCGCAGTGTTATCACTCATGGTTATGGCAGCACTGCATAATTCT
CTTACTGTCATGCCATCCGTAAGATGCTTTTCTGTGACTGGTGAGTACTCAACCAAGTCATTCTGAGAAT
AGTGTATGCGGCGACCGAGTTGCTCTTGCCCGGCGTCAATACGGGATAATACCGCGCCACATAGCAGAAC
TTTAAAAGTGCTCATCATTGGAAAACGTTCTTCGGGGCGAAAACTCTCAAGGATCTTACCGCTGTTGAGA
TCCAGTTCGATGTAACCCACTCGTGCACCCAACTGATCTTCAGCATCTTTTACTTTCACCAGCGTTTCTG
GGTGAGCAAAAACAGGAAGGCAAAATGCCGCAAAAAAGGGAATAAGGGCGACACGGAAATGTTGAATACT
CATACTCTTCCTTTTTCAATATTATTGAAGCATTTATCAGGGTTATTGTCTCATGAGCGGATACATATTT
GAATGTATTTAGAAAAATAAACAAATAGGGGTTCCGCGCACATTTCCCCGAAAAGTGCCACCTGACGTCT
AAGAAACCATTATTATCATGACATTAACCTATAAAAATAGGCGTATCACGAGGCCCTTTCGTCTCGCGCG
TTTCGGTGATGACGGTGAAAACCTCTGACACATGCAGCTCCCGGAGACGGTCACAGCTTGTCTGTAAGCG
GATGCCGGGAGCAGACAAGCCCGTCAGGGCGCGTCAGCGGGTGTTGGCGGGTGTCGGGGCTGGCTTAACT
ATGCGGCATCAGAGCAGATTGTACTGAGAGTGCACCATATGCGGTGTGAAATACCGCACAGATGCGTAAG
GAGAAAATACCGCATCAGGCGCCATTCGCCATTCAGGCTGCGCAACTGTTGGGAAGGGCGATCGGTGCGG
GCCTCTTCGCTATTACGCCAGCTGGCGAAAGGGGGATGTGCTGCAAGGCGATTAAGTTGGGTAACGCCAG
GGTTTTCCCAGTCACGACGTTGTAAAACGACGGCCAGTGCCAAGCTTGCATGCCTGCAGGTCACTGGATT
TTGGTTTTAGGAATTAGAAATTTTATTGATAGAAGTATTTTACAAATACAAATACATACTAAGGGTTTCT
TATATGCTCAACACATGAGCGAAACCCTATAAGAACCCTAATTCCCTTATCTGGGAACTACTCACACATT
ATTCTGGAGAAAAATAGAGAGAGATAGATTTGTAGAGAGAGACTGGTGATTTTTGCGGACTCTAGAGGAT
CCGGTACCGAATTCCTCGAGGTCCTCTCCAAATGAAATGAACTTCCTTATATAGAGGAAGGGTCTTGCGA
AGGATAGTGGGATTGTGCGTCATCCCTTACGTCAGTGGAGATATCACATCAATCCACTTGCTTTGAAGAC
GTGGTTGGAACGTCTTCTTTTTCCACGATGTTCCTCGTGGGTGGGGGTCCATCTTTGGGACCACTGTCGG
TAGAGGCATCTTGAACGATAGCCTTTCCTTTATCGCAATGATGGCATTTGTAGAAGCCATCTTCCTTTTC
TACTGTCCTTTCGATGAAGTGACAGATAGCTGGGCAATGGAATCCGAGGAGGTTTCCCGATATTACCCTT
TGTTGAAAAGTCTCAATAGCCCTCTGGTCTTCTGAGACTGTATCTTTGATATTCTTGGAGTAGACGAGAG
TGTCGTGCTCCACCATGTTGACCTGCAGGCATGCAAGCTTGGCGTAATCATGGTCATAGCTGTTTCCTGT
GTGAAATTGTTATCCGCTCACAATTCCACACAACATACGAGCCGGAAGCATAAAGTGTAAAGCCTGGGGT
GCCTAATGAGTGAGCTAACTCACATTAATTGCGTTGCGCTCACTGCCCGCTTTCCAGTCGGGAAACCTGT
CGTGCCAGCTGCATTAATGAATCGGCCAACGCGCGGGGAGA
