>Addgene plasmid #44739 | PBK-PRT100AH | depositor partial sequence | sequence record 61313 | MCS sequence 5' -3'
CTCGAGGAATTCGGTACCGGATCCTCTAGA
