>Addgene plasmid #44739 | PBK-PRT100AH | addgene partial sequence | sequence record 64203 | 35S promoter
ATTTGGAGAGGACTCGAGGAATTCGGTACCGGATCCTCTAGAGTCCGCAAAAATCACCAGTCTCTCTCTA
CAAATCTATCTCTCTCTATTTTTCTCCAGAATAATGTGTGAGTAGTTCCCAGATAAGGGAATTAGGGTTC
TTATAGGGTTTCGCTCATGTGTTGAGCATATAAGAAACCCTTAGTATGTATTTGTATTTGTAAAATACTT
CTATCAATAAAATTTCTAATTCCTAAAACCAAAATCCAGTGACCTGCAGGCATGCAAGCTTGGCACTGGC
CGTCGTTTTACAACGTCGTGACTGGGAAAACCCTGGCGTTACCCAACTTAATCGCCTTGCAGCACATCCC
CCTTTCGCCAGCTGGCGTAATAGCGAAGAGGCCCGCACCGATCGCCCTTCCCAACAGTTGCGCAGCCTGA
ATGGCGAATGGCGCCTGATGCGGTATTTTCTCCTTACGCATCTGTGCGGTATTTCACACCGCATATGGTG
CACTCTCAGTACAATCTGCTCTGATGCCGCATAGTTAAGCCAGCCCCGACACCCGCCAACACCCGCTGAC
GCGCCCTGACGGGCTTGTCTGCTCCCGGCATCCGCTTACAGACAAGCTGTGACCGTCTCCGGGAGCTGCA
TGTGTCAGAGGTTTTCACCGTCATCACCGAAACGCGCGAGACGAAAGGGCCTCGTGATACGCCTATTTTT
ATAGGTTAATGTCATGATAATAATGGTTTCTTAGACGTCAGGTGGCACTTTTCGGGGAAATGTGCGCGGA
ACCCCTATTTGTTTATTTTTCTAAATACATTCAAATATGTATCCGCTCATGAGACAATAACCCTGATAAA
TGCTTCAATAATATTGAAAAAGGAAGAGTATGAGTATTCAACATTTCCGTGTCGCCCTTATTCCCTTTTT
TGCGGCATTTTGCCTTCCTGTTTTTGCTCACCCAGAAACGCTGGTGAAAGTAAAAGATGCTGAAA
